>Addgene plasmid #171378 | pYeDP60-hATP13A2-E343A | addgene full sequence | sequence record 342930 | Addgene NGS Result
TCAGGAACGCGACCGGTGAAGACGAGGACGCACGGAGGAGAGTCTTCCTTCGGAGGGCTGTCACCCGCTC
GGCGGCTTCTAATCCGTACTTCAATATAGCAATGAGCAGTTAAGCGTATTACTGAAAGTTCCAAAGAGAA
GGTTTTTTTAGGCTAATCGACCTCGAGCAGATCCGCCAGGCGTGTATATAGCGTGGATGGCCAGGCAACT
TTAGTGCTGACACATACAGGCATATATATATGTGTGCGACGACACATGATCATATGGCATGCATGTGCTC
TGTATGTATATAAAACTCTTGTTTTCTTCTTTTCTCTAAATATTCTTTCCTTATACATTAGGTCCTTTGT
AGCATAAATTACTATACTTCTATAGACACGCAAACACAAATACACACACTAAATTACCGAATTCAAAAAA
ATGTCTGCAGACTCTAGCCCTTTAGTCGGATCTACACCAACGGGCTACGGCACATTGACAATTGGTACGT
CTATTGATCCTCTATCTTCCAGTGTGTCTAGTGTTAGGCTGAGTGGGTATTGTGGTTCCCCCTGGAGGGT
AATCGGTTATCATGTGGTTGTCTGGATGATGGCGGGTATACCTCTGCTGTTATTCCGTTGGAAACCATTG
TGGGGTGTGAGACTTAGATTGAGACCTTGTAACTTGGCCCACGCTGAAACTTTGGTAATCGAAATTAGAG
ACAAAGAAGATTCCAGTTGGCAGCTATTTACTGTTCAAGTTCAAACTGAAGCTATTGGTGAGGGCTCTTT
AGAACCAAGTCCCCAATCTCAAGCCGAAGACGGTAGATCTCAAGCTGCTGTTGGTGCTGTGCCGGAAGGT
GCTTGGAAGGATACAGCGCAGTTACATAAATCAGAAGAGGCAAAGAGAGTTCTAAGATATTACTTATTCC
AAGGTCAAAGATATATTTGGATTGAGACTCAACAGGCCTTTTATCAAGTTAGCTTGTTGGATCATGGAAG
ATCTTGTGATGACGTACATAGATCCAGACATGGTCTATCTTTACAGGACCAGATGGTTCGTAAAGCAATC
TATGGTCCCAACGTTATATCTATACCAGTAAAGAGTTATCCTCAATTACTGGTCGATGAGGCCTTAAATC
CCTATTATGGATTTCAGGCGTTTTCTATAGCGCTTTGGTTAGCCGACCATTATTACTGGTACGCTCTATG
CATCTTTTTAATATCCTCTATCTCTATTTGTTTATCATTATACAAAACTCGTAAACAGTCACAAACCCTA
AGAGATATGGTCAAACTTTCTATGAGGGTATGCGTCTGTAGACCGGGAGGTGAAGAAGAATGGGTAGATT
CCTCTGAACTTGTGCCAGGCGACTGTTTGGTCTTGCCTCAAGAGGGTGGATTAATGCCATGCGATGCAGC
GCTTGTCGCCGGCGAATGCATGGTGAATGAAAGCTCCCTGACAGGTGCTTCCATACCAGTTCTGAAGACT
GCATTGCCTGAAGGGTTAGGTCCATACTGCGCCGAGACCCATAGGAGACATACATTATTCTGTGGAACCC
TTATTTTGCAGGCTAGAGCGTATGTTGGTCCACATGTTCTAGCTGTTGTTACTAGAACAGGATTTTGCAC
GGCAAAAGGTGGCCTTGTGTCTAGTATTTTGCATCCACGTCCAATTAATTTCAAATTCTACAAGCACTCT
ATGAAGTTCGTTGCCGCTCTTTCAGTGTTGGCATTGCTGGGTACAATATACTCTATATTCATTCTGTACA
GAAACAGAGTACCCTTAAATGAAATTGTTATAAGGGCATTGGACCTTGTCACTGTGGTCGTACCTCCAGC
TTTGCCAGCCGCCATGACAGTTTGTACGTTATATGCCCAATCCAGACTAAGGAGACAAGGCATCTTTTGT
ATTCACCCATTAAGGATAAATCTTGGGGGTAAACTACAGCTAGTATGCTTTGACAAAACAGGTACTTTAA
CTGAAGACGGCTTGGACGTAATGGGTGTCGTTCCGTTAAAGGGTCAAGCGTTCCTTCCTTTGGTCCCAGA
ACCAAGGAGACTTCCTGTTGGTCCACTTCTGAGGGCATTGGCTACTTGCCACGCTCTAAGTAGATTGCAA
GATACTCCGGTGGGTGATCCAATGGACTTGAAAATGGTCGAGAGTACGGGCTGGGTATTAGAGGAAGAAC
CCGCTGCTGATTCCGCCTTCGGTACTCAAGTATTAGCAGTTATGAGACCGCCATTGTGGGAACCCCAACT
GCAAGCTATGGAAGAACCACCTGTTCCGGTAAGCGTGTTGCATAGGTTTCCTTTCTCATCCGCTTTGCAG
AGAATGAGTGTCGTTGTCGCATGGCCGGGCGCAACCCAACCAGAAGCATACGTAAAGGGGTCTCCTGAGT
TGGTAGCCGGTCTTTGTAACCCCGAAACGGTTCCAACGGACTTTGCACAGATGTTGCAAAGCTACACAGC
GGCAGGTTATCGTGTTGTCGCATTGGCATCTAAACCATTGCCTACAGTACCCTCTCTGGAAGCGGCCCAA
CAATTAACAAGAGATACTGTGGAAGGTGATTTGTCCTTGTTGGGTTTACTAGTCATGCGTAATTTGTTGA
AACCTCAAACCACCCCGGTCATTCAGGCTCTAAGAAGGACCAGAATTAGGGCAGTGATGGTCACTGGCGA
TAATCTACAAACGGCTGTGACAGTTGCACGTGGTTGTGGTATGGTCGCACCACAAGAACACTTAATCATT
GTGCATGCGACTCATCCTGAACGTGGTCAGCCCGCATCCTTGGAGTTCCTACCTATGGAATCTCCAACTG
CCGTAAATGGTGTTAAAGATCCAGATCAAGCGGCAAGCTACACTGTTGAGCCCGATCCTCGTTCTAGACA
TTTGGCCTTGTCTGGCCCAACCTTCGGTATTATTGTGAAACATTTTCCAAAATTGCTGCCAAAGGTTTTG
GTCCAGGGGACCGTTTTTGCTCGTATGGCGCCTGAGCAGAAAACTGAACTTGTCTGCGAGTTGCAAAAAT
TGCAATATTGCGTCGGTATGTGTGGGGATGGGGCTAATGACTGTGGAGCGCTGAAAGCTGCAGATGTAGG
TATCTCCTTATCACAAGCTGAAGCTAGTGTAGTTAGTCCATTTACTAGTTCAATGGCAAGTATAGAATGT
GTGCCAATGGTCATAAGAGAAGGTAGGTGTAGTCTAGATACTTCTTTTTCTGTTTTCAAGTATATGGCTT
TGTACAGCTTGACTCAATTTATTAGTGTCTTAATTCTGTATACTATTAATACTAACTTGGGCGATTTGCA
ATTTCTAGCTATAGACTTAGTGATTACCACTACAGTTGCCGTTTTAATGTCTAGAACCGGCCCTGCTTTA
GTTCTAGGAAGGGTGAGACCCCCAGGTGCATTACTGTCAGTCCCAGTTTTGAGCTCACTATTGCTACAGA
TGGTCCTTGTCACAGGTGTGCAACTAGGCGGATATTTTCTGACGTTAGCTCAACCCTGGTTTGTCCCATT
GAACAGAACTGTTGCTGCCCCAGACAATCTGCCTAACTATGAAAATACGGTAGTTTTCAGCTTATCTAGC
TTTCAGTATTTAATCCTAGCAGCCGCTGTGTCCAAAGGAGCACCTTTCAGAAGGCCCTTATACACCAATG
TTCCCTTTTTAGTGGCTCTAGCGTTGTTGTCCAGCGTACTGGTAGGTCTAGTTTTAGTACCCGGCTTATT
ACAGGGCCCCTTGGCTTTAAGGAATATTACTGACACTGGTTTTAAGTTGTTACTTTTGGGATTAGTAACA
TTAAACTTTGTTGGTGCATTCATGTTGGAATCTGTTCTTGATCAATGCCTGCCAGCTTGCTTGCGTAGAC
TTAGACCAAAGAGAGCGAGTAAAAAGAGATTCAAGCAATTAGAAAGAGAATTAGCAGAACAACCTTGGCC
CCCTCTACCAGCTGGTCCATTGAGAGCGGGTGGTGGTGGTAGTCTAGTTCCACGTGGTAGTACGGCGGCT
GCTCCCGGGCCTGCTCCTGCTCCTGCTCCTGCCTCTGCACCCGCCGCTGCCGCCCCGGCCGGTGCCGGCA
CCCCGGTGACCGCCCCGCTGGCGGGCACTATCTGGAAGGTGCTGGCCAGCGAAGGCCAGACGGTGGCCGC
AGGCGAGGTGCTGCTGATTCTGGAAGCCATGAAGATGGAAACCGAAATCCGCGCCGCGCAGGCCGGGACC
GTGCGCGGTATCGCGGTGAAAGCCGGCGACGCGGTGGCGGTCGGCGACACCCTGATGACCTAAGAGCTCG
GTACCCGGATCAGCGGGGGATCTCCCATGTCTCTACTGGTGGTGGTGCTTCTTTGGAATTATTGGAAGGT
AAGGAATTGCCAGGTGTTGCTTTCTTATCCGAAAAGAAATAAATTGAATTGAATTGAAATCGATAGATCA
ATTTTTTTCTTTTCTCTTTCCCCATCCTTTACGCTAAAATAATAGTTTATTTTATTTTTTGAATATTTTT
TATTTATATACGTATATATAGACTATTATTTATCTTTTAATGATTATTAAGATTTTTATTAAAAAAAAAT
TCGCTCCTCTTTTAATGCCTTTATGCAGTTTTTTTTTCCCATTCGATATTTCTATGTTCGGGTTCAGCGT
ATTTTAAGTTTAATAACTCGAAAATTCTGCGTTCGTTAAAGCTTGGCGTAATCATGGTCATAGCTGTTTC
CTGTGTGAAATTGTTATCCGCTCACAATTCCACACAACATACGAGCCGGAAGCATAAAGTGTAAAGCCTG
GGGTGCCTAATGAGTGAGCTAACTCACATTAATTGCGTTGCGCTCACTGCCCGCTTTCCAGTCGGGAAAC
CTGTCGTGCCAGAGCTTCGTAACCGACAGTTTCTAACTTTTGTGCTTTGACAAGAACTTCTTCTTCTTGC
TTTAATAAAAACTGTTCCATTTTCGTTGTATAACTTGAATCATAAGCGCCAAGCAGTCTGACAGCCAACA
GCGCAGCGTTCGTACTATTATTAATAGCGACGGTAGCTACTGGAACACCTCTAGGCATTTGCACAATTGA
ATGTAAAGAATCTACTCCATCTAGACAAGAACCTTTTACGGGCACACCGATGACAGGAAGTGGTGTCATT
GCAGCCACCATACCTGGCAAGTGAGCAGCCCCACCAGCTCCAGCGATAATTGTTTTAATTCCACGCTTGC
TTGCGGAAATAGCATATGCTGACATCCTATGTGGAGTTCTATGAGCAGAGACTATTGTCACTTCAAATGG
AACGCCAAAATCTTTTAAAACCGCACATGCGGCAGACATTACCGGCAAGTCAGAGTCTGATCCCATGATG
ATTCCAACCAATGGTTTGACCATTGCTTCCAAGTCCAACTTTTGAGCGACAGAGATTTTGATTGGAATAT
CAGTTCTACCTGTAATGTAGTTCAGCCTTTGTTCACATTCCGCCATACTGGAGGCAATAATATTTATGTG
ACCTACTTTTCTGTTAGGTCTAGACTCTTTTCCATATAAGTACACTGAGGAACCTGGAGTCGCCAATGCT
CTTTCGCAAGTTTCTAGCTCTTTATCTTTTGTATGTTTGTCTCCAAGAACATTTAGCATAATGGCGTTCG
TTGTAATGGTGGAGAAAGATGTGAAATTCTTTGGCATTGGCAAATCCAATATTGATCTCAAATGAGCTTC
AAATTGAGAAGTGACGCAAGCATCAATGGTATAATGTCCAGAGTTGTGAGGCCTTGGGGCAATTTCGTTA
ATAAGCAATTCCCCTGTTTCTAAATAGAACATTTCCACACCAAATATACCACAACCGGGAAAAGATTTGA
TTGCATTTTCTGCCAACAACTTCGCCTTAAGTTGAACGGAGTCCGGAACTCTAGCAGGCGCATAACATAA
GTCACAAATATTGTCCTTGTGGATAGTCTCTACAATTGGGTAAGAAAACACTAAACCGTTAACAGATCTC
ACAATCATGACTGCTAATTCTTTAGTAAATGGTGCCCATTTTTCGGCGTACAAAGGACGATCCTTCAGTA
CTTCCAAAGCTTCCGGAATCATTTCCTTATTCTTTACAACGAAGTTACCTCTTCCATCGTATGCCAAAGT
CCTCGACTTCAAGACGAATGGAAAACCCAAATCTCTTCCAACATTCAATAGGGACGTCTCACTGGCTTGT
TCCACAGGAACACTTTGGGTAACTGCTATACCATTTTTGATTAAATGCTCTTTTTGAATATATTTGTCTT
GTATCAATCTGATTGTTTCTGGAGAAGGGTAAATTTTTAATTTGGGATGTTTTACTTGAAGATTCTTTAG
TGTAGGAACATCAACATGCTCAATCTCAATCGTTAGCACATCACATTTTTCAGCTAGTTTTTCGATATCA
AGAGGATTGGAAAAGGAGCCATTAACGTGGTCATTGGAGTTGCTTATTTGTTTGGCAGGAGAATTTTCAG
CATCTAGTATTACCGTCTTAATGTTGAGCCTGTTTGCTGCCTCAACAATCATACGTCCCAATTGTCCCCC
TCCTAATATACCAACTGTTCTAGAATCCATACTTGATTGTTTTGTCCGATTTTCTTGTTTTTCTTGATTG
TTATAGTAGGATGTACTTAGAAGAGAGATCCAACGATTTTACGCACCAATTTATACATGAAATGCTCCAT
AATATTGTCCATTTAGTTCTTAATAAAAGGTCAGCAAGAGTCAATCACTTAGTATTACCCGGTTCGTAGC
CATGCAACAAGAGTCATTTGTCAGCATAGCTGTAATAATCAATCATGACGTAAGAAATGTATCATAATTA
AAAGTTGTTAAAGATGTCAGTGTTATGTTGGTGTTACAAAATTCTCGGCTTCTCACTAATATTTAATATC
TCTTAAATTTTATCTGTCTTTGATTCTTTTAAGAAAAGTTATGTATTATTCAAGAAAAAGTCAATTCCGC
ATCAAAAGGTAAAATTTATATAAACTGCTTTAAAATTTCATGAAACTAGGCAACTTTTCGAAATGATCTT
TTTCGAGCATGAAGTTTCTTTTATAATAACCTGGTCAAAAGCTCTGCATTAATGAATCGGCCAACGCGCG
GGGAGAGGCGGTTTGCGTATTGGGCGCTCTTCCGCTTCCTCGCTCACTGACTCGCTGCGCTCGGTCGTTC
GGCTGCGGCGAGCGGTATCAGCTCACTCAAAGGCGGTAATACGGTTATCCACAGAATCAGGGGATAACGC
AGGAAAGAACATGTGAGCAAAAGGCCAGCAAAAGGCCAGGAACCGTAAAAAGGCCGCGTTGCTGGCGTTT
TTCCATAGGCTCCGCCCCCCTGACGAGCATCACAAAAATCGACGCTCAAGTCAGAGGTGGCGAAACCCGA
CAGGACTATAAAGATACCAGGCGTTTCCCCCTGGAAGCTCCCTCGTGCGCTCTCCTGTTCCGACCCTGCC
GCTTACCGGATACCTGTCCGCCTTTCTCCCTTCGGGAAGCGTGGCGCTTTCTCATAGCTCACGCTGTAGG
TATCTCAGTTCGGTGTAGGTCGTTCGCTCCAAGCTGGGCTGTGTGCACGAACCCCCCGTTCAGCCCGACC
GCTGCGCCTTATCCGGTAACTATCGTCTTGAGTCCAACCCGGTAAGACACGACTTATCGCCACTGGCAGC
AGCCACTGGTAACAGGATTAGCAGAGCGAGGTATGTAGGCGGTGCTACAGAGTTCTTGAAGTGGTGGCCT
AACTACGGCTACACTAGAAGAACAGTATTTGGTATCTGCGCTCTGCTGAAGCCAGTTACCTTCGGAAAAA
GAGTTGGTAGCTCTTGATCCGGCAAACAAACCACCGCTGGTAGCGGTGGTTTTTTTGTTTGCAAGCAGCA
GATTACGCGCAGAAAAAAAGGATCTCAAGAAGATCCTTTGATCTTTTCTACGGGGTCTGACGCTCAGTGG
AACGAAAACTCACGTTAAGGGATTTTGGTCATGAGATTATCAAAAAGGATCTTCACCTAGATCCTTTTAA
ATTAAAAATGAAGTTTTAAATCAATCTAAAGTATATATGAGTAAACTTGGTCTGACAGTTACCAATGCTT
AATCAGTGAGGCACCTATCTCAGCGATCTGTCTATTTCGTTCATCCATAGTTGCCTGACTCCCCGTCGTG
TAGATAACTACGATACGGGAGGGCTTACCATCTGGCCCCAGTGCTGCAATGATACCGCGAGACCCACGCT
CACCGGCTCCAGATTTATCAGCAATAAACCAGCCAGCCGGAAGGGCCGAGCGCAGAAGTGGTCCTGCAAC
TTTATCCGCCTCCATCCAGTCTATTAATTGTTGCCGGGAAGCTAGAGTAAGTAGTTCGCCAGTTAATAGT
TTGCGCAACGTTGTTGCCATTGCTACAGGCATCGTGGTGTCACGCTCGTCGTTTGGTATGGCTTCATTCA
GCTCCGGTTCCCAACGATCAAGGCGAGTTACATGATCCCCCATGTTGTGCAAAAAAGCGGTTAGCTCCTT
CGGTCCTCCGATCGTTGTCAGAAGTAAGTTGGCCGCAGTGTTATCACTCATGGTTATGGCAGCACTGCAT
AATTCTCTTACTGTCATGCCATCCGTAAGATGCTTTTCTGTGACTGGTGAGTACTCAACCAAGTCATTCT
GAGAATAGTGTATGCGGCGACCGAGTTGCTCTTGCCCGGCGTCAATACGGGATAATACCGCGCCACATAG
CAGAACTTTAAAAGTGCTCATCATTGGAAAACGTTCTTCGGGGCGAAAACTCTCAAGGATCTTACCGCTG
TTGAGATCCAGTTCGATGTAACCCACTCGTGCACCCAACTGATCTTCAGCATCTTTTACTTTCACCAGCG
TTTCTGGGTGAGCAAAAACAGGAAGGCAAAATGCCGCAAAAAAGGGAATAAGGGCGACACGGAAATGTTG
AATACTCATACTCTTCCTTTTTCAATATTATTGAAGCATTTATCAGGGTTATTGTCTCATGAGCGGATAC
ATATTTGAATGTATTTAGAAAAATAAACAAATAGGGGTTCCGCGCACATTTCCCCGAAAAGTGCCACCTG
ACGTCTAAGAAACCATTATTATCATGACATTAACCTATAAAAATAGGCGTATCACGAGGCCCTTTCGTCT
CGCGCGTTTCGGTGATGACGGTGAAAACCTCTGACACATGCAGCTCCCGGAGACGGTCACAGCTTGTCTG
TAAGCGGATGCCGGGAGCAGACAAGCCCGTCAGGGCGCGTCAGCGGGTGTTGGCGGGTGTCGGGGCTGGC
TTAACTATGCGGCATCAGAGCAGATTGTACTGAGAGTGCACCATATGCGGTGTGAAATACCGCACAGATG
CGTAAGGAGAAAATACCGCATCAGGCGCCATTCGCCATTCAGGCTGCGCAACTGTTGGGAAGGGCGATCG
GTGCGGGCCTCTTCGCTATTACGCCAGCTGGCGAAAGGGGGATGTGCTGCAAGGCGATTAAGTTGGGTAA
CGCCAGGGTTTTCCCAGTCACGACGTTGTAAAACGACGGCCAGTGAATTAATTCCACGGACTATAGACTA
TACTAGTATACTCCGTCTACTGTACGATACACTTCCGCTCAGGTCCTTGTCCTTTAACGAGGCCTTACCA
CTCTTTTGTTACTCTATTGATCCAGCTCAGCAAAGGCAGTGTGATCTAAGATTCTATCTTCGCGATGTAG
TAAAACTAGCTAGACCGAGAAAGAGACTAGAAATGCAAAAGGCACTTCTACAATGGCTGCCATCATTATT
ATCCGATGTGACGCTGCAGCTTCTCAATGATATTCGAATACGCTTTGAGGAGATACAGCCTAATATCCGA
CAAACTGTTTTACAGATTTACGATCGTACTTGTTACCCATCATTGAATTTTGAACATCCGAACCTGGGAG
TTTTCCCTGAAACAGATAGTATATTTGAACCTGTATAATAATATATAGTCTAGCGCTTTACGGAAGACAA
TGTATGTATTTCGGTTCCTGGAGAAACTATTGCATCTATTGCATAGGTAATCTTGCACGTCGCATCCCCG
GTTCATTTTCTGCGTTTCCATCTTGCACTTCAATAGCATATCTTTGTTAACGAAGCATCTGTGCTTCATT
TTGTAGAACAAAAATGCAACGCGAGAACGCTAATTTTTCAAACAAAGAATCTGAGCTGCATTTTTACAGA
ACAGAAATGCAACGCGAAAGCGCTATTTTACCAACGAAGAATCTGTGCTTCATTTTTGTAAAACAAAAAT
GCAACGCGAGAGCGCTAATTTTTCAAACAAAGAATCTGAGCTGCATTTTTACAGAACAGAAATGCAACGC
GAGAGCGCTATTTTACCAACAAAGAATCTATACTTCTTTTTTGTTCTACAAAAATGCATCCCGAGAGCGC
TATTTTTCTAACAAAGCATCTTAGATTACTTTTTTTCTCCTTTGTGCGCTCTATAATGCAGTCTCTTGAT
AACTTTTTGCACTGTAGGTCCGTTAAGGTTAGAAGAAGGCTACTTTGGTGTCTATTTTCTCTTCCATAAA
AAAAGCCTGACTCCACTTCCCGCGTTTACTGATTACTAGCGAAGCTGCGGGTGCATTTTTTCAAGATAAA
GGCATCCCCGATTATATTCTATACCGATGTGGATTGCGCATACTTTGTGAACAGAAAGTGATAGCGTTGA
TGATTCTTCATTGGTCAGAAAATTATGAACGGTTTCTTCTATTTTGTCTCTATATACTACGTATAGGAAA
TGTTTACATTTTCGTATTGTTTTCGATTCACTCTATGAATAGTTCTTACTACAATTTTTTTGTCTAAAGA
GTAATACTAGAGATAAACATAAAAAATGTAGAGGTCGAGTTTAGATGCAAGTTCAAGGAGCGAAAGGTGG
ATGGGTAGGTTATATAGGGATATAGCACAGAGATATATAGCAAAGAGATACTTTTGAGCAATGTTTGTGG
AAGCGGTATTCGCAATATTTTAGTAGCTCGTTACAGTCCGGTGCGTTTTTGGTTTTTTGAAAGTGCGTCT
TCAGAGCGCTTTTGGTTTTCAAAAGCGCTCTGAAGTTCCTATACTTTCTAGAGAATAGGAACTTCGGAAT
AGGAACTTCAAAGCGTTTCCGAAAACGAGCGCTTCCGAAAATGCAACGCGAGCTGCGCACATACAGCTCA
CTGTTCACGTCGCACCTATATCTGCGTGTTGCCTGTATATATATATACATGAGAAGAACGGCATAGTGCG
TGTTTATGCTTAAATGCGTACTTATATGCGTCTATTTATGTAGGATGAAAGGTAGTCTAGTACCTCCTGT
GATATTATCCCATTCCATGCGGGGTATCGTATGCTTCCTTCAGCACTACCCTTTAGCTGTTCTATATGCT
GCCACTCCTCAATTGGATTAGTCTCATCCTTCAATGCTATCATTTCCTTTGATATTGGATCATATGCATA
GTACCGAGAAACTAGTGCGAAGTAGTGATCAGGTATTGCTGTTATCTGATGAGTATACGTTGTCCTGGCC
ACGGCAGAAGCACGCTTATCGCTCCAATTTCCCACAACATTAGTCAACTCCGTTAGGCCCTTCATTGAAA
GAAATGAGGTCATCAAATGTCTTCCAATGTGAGATTTTGGGCCATTTTTTATAGCAAAGATTGAATAAGG
CGCATTTTTCTTCAAAGCTTTATTGTACGATCTGACTAAGTTATCTTTTAATAATTGGTATTCCTGTTTA
TTGCTTGAAGAATTGCCGGTCCTATTTACTCGTTTTAGGACTGGTTCAGAATTAATTCTCATGTTTGACA
GCTTATCATCGCGATAAGCTTTTCAATTCATCATTTTTTTTTTATTCTTTTTTTTGATTTCGGTTTCCTT
GAAATTTTTTTGATTCGGTAATCTCCGAACAGAAGGAAGAACGAAGGAAGGAGCACAGACTTAGATTGGT
ATATATACGCATATGTAGTGTTGAAGAAACATGAAATTGCCCAGTATTCTTAACCCAACTGCACAGAACA
AAAACCTGCAGGAAACGAAGATAAATCATGTCGAAAGCTACATATAAGGAACGTGCTGCTACTCATCCTA
GTCCTGTTGCTGCCAAGCTATTTAATATCATGCACGAAAAGCAAACAAACTTGTGTGCTTCATTGGATGT
TCGTACCACCAAGGAATTACTGGAGTTAGTTGAAGCATTAGGTCCCAAAATTTGTTTACTAAAAACACAT
GTGGATATCTTGACTGATTTTTCCATGGAGGGCACAGTTAAGCCGCTAAAGGCATTATCCGCCAAGTACA
ATTTTTTACTCTTCGAAGACAGAAAATTTGCTGACATTGGTAATACAGTCAAATTGCAGTACTCTGCGGG
TGTATACAGAATAGCAGAATGGGCAGACATTACGAATGCACACGGTGTGGTGGGCCCAGGTATTGTTAGC
GGTTTGAAGCAGGCGGCAGAAGAAGTAACAAAGGAACCTAGAGGCCTTTTGATGTTAGCAGAATTGTCAT
GCAAGGGCTCCCTATCTACTGGAGAATATACTAAGGGTACTGTTGACATTGCGAAGAGCGACAAAGATTT
TGTTATCGGCTTTATTGCTCAAAGAGACATGGGTGGAAGAGATGAAGGTTACGATTGGTTGATTATGACA
CCCGGTGTGGGTTTAGATGACAAGGGAGACGCATTGGGTCAACAGTATAGAACCGTGGATGATGTGGTCT
CTACAGGATCTGACATTATTATTGTTGGAAGAGGACTATTTGCAAAGGGAAGGGATGCTAAGGTAGAGGG
TGAACGTTACAGAAAAGCAGGCTGGGAAGCATATTTGAGAAGATGCGGCCAGCAAAACTAAAAAACTGTA
TTATAAGTAAATGCATGTATACTAAACTCACAAATTAGAGCTTCAATTTAATTATATCAGTTATTACCCG
ATCAAAAATCATCGCTTCGCTGATTAATTACCCCAGAAATAAGGCTAAAAAACTAATCGCATTATCATCC
TATGGTTGTTAATTTGATTCGTTCATTTGAAGGTTTGTGGGGCCAGGTTACTGCCAATTTTTCCTCTTCA
TAACCATAAAAGCTAGTATTGTAGAATCTTTATTGTTCGGAGCAGTGCGGCGCGAGGCACATCTGCGTT
Features (pLannotate 1.2.2; 22 found; start..end, strand, type, name):
    421..3945    +  CDS            ATP13A2: AT132_HUMAN - Also known as PARK9 From Homo sapiens (Human).
   4054..4260    +  CDS            BioEase™ tag: biotinylated sequence derived from the C-terminus of the α-subunit of Klebsiella pneumoniae oxaloacetate decarboxylase contains a unique biotinylation site
   4257..4376    +  CDS            pgk (fragment): PGK_CAMJE - Experimental evidence at protein level: Swiss-Prot protein existence level 1. From Campylobacter jejuni subsp. jejuni serotype O:2 (strain ATCC 700819 / NCTC 11168).
   4383..4653    +  terminator     PGK1 terminator: S. cerevisae PGK1; transcription terminator for 3-phosphoglycerate kinase gene
   4699..4721    -  protein_bind   lac operator (fragment): The lac repressor binds to the lac operator to inhibit transcription in E. coli. This inhibition can be relieved by adding lactose or isopropyl-β-D-thiogalactopyranoside (IPTG). lac repressor encoded by lacI
   4725..4755    -  promoter       lac promoter: promoter for the E. coli lac operon
   4770..4791    -  protein_bind   CAP binding site: CAP binding activates transcription in the presence of cAMP. E. coli catabolite activator protein
   4804..4842    -  CDS            lacI (fragment): lac repressor; lacI; The lac repressor binds to the lac operator to inhibit transcription in E. coli. This inhibition can be relieved by adding lactose or isopropyl-β-D-thiogalactopyranoside (IPTG).
   4843..6540    -  CDS            ADE2: phosphoribosylaminoimidazole carboxylase, required for adenine biosynthesis; S. cerevisiae ADE2; yeast auxotrophic marker
   6541..6916    -  promoter       ADE2 promoter: S. cerevisiae ADE2
   7044..7097    -  CDS            lacI (fragment): lac repressor; lacI; The lac repressor binds to the lac operator to inhibit transcription in E. coli. This inhibition can be relieved by adding lactose or isopropyl-β-D-thiogalactopyranoside (IPTG).
   7280..7868    -  rep_origin     ori: high-copy-number ColE1/pMB1/pBR322/pUC origin of replication
   8039..8899    -  CDS            AmpR: β-lactamase; bla; confers resistance to ampicillin, carbenicillin, and related antibiotics
   8900..9004    -  promoter       AmpR promoter: bla
   9099..9134    +  CDS            rop (fragment): Rop protein, which maintains plasmids at low copy number; rop
   9236..9335    +  misc_feature   bom (fragment): basis of mobility region from pBR322
   9341..9498    -  CDS            lacZα (fragment): LacZα fragment of β-galactosidase; lacZ fragment
   9501..9905    +  CDS            RAF1 (fragment): RAF_YEAST - Experimental evidence at transcript level: Swiss-Prot protein existence level 2. Antagonizes transcriptional repression of recombinase FLP by REP1-REP2. May play a role in plasmid partitioning. From Saccharomyces cerevisiae (strain ATCC 204508 / S288c) (Baker's yeast).
  10059..11401   -  rep_origin     2μ ori: yeast 2μ plasmid origin of replication
  11782..11997   +  promoter       URA3 promoter: S. cerevisiae URA3
  11998..12801   +  CDS            URA3: orotidine-5'-phosphate decarboxylase, required for uracil biosynthesis; S. cerevisiae URA3; yeast auxotrophic marker, counterselectable with 5-fluoroorotic acid (5-FOA)
  13058..86      -  protein_bind   UAS (across the origin): upstream activating sequence mediating Gal4-dependent induction Gal4
