[The description below was written by a language model from this plasmid's Addgene catalogue record and pLannotate feature annotations shown in this document.]
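Description:
pYeDP60-hATP13A2-E343A is a Saccharomyces cerevisiae expression plasmid of about 13.1 kb, built on the pYeDP60 E. coli–yeast shuttle backbone. In bacteria it replicates from a high-copy ColE1/pUC-type origin and is selected with ampicillin through the AmpR β-lactamase gene. In yeast it is maintained episomally by the 2μ origin, next to a fragment of the 2μ RAF1 gene. It carries two auxotrophic markers, URA3 and ADE2, each with its own promoter. Remnants of lac regulatory sequences, lacZα, rop and bom are also annotated and appear to be cloning leftovers with no function in the design.

The payload is a yeast codon-optimized open reading frame for human ATP13A2 isoform 2 (PARK9), a polyamine-transporting ATPase, carrying the E343A substitution. The insert name field still reads "wild-type", but the mutation field and the plasmid name both specify E343A. The record does not say what effect the mutation has. The coding sequence is followed by a thrombin cleavage site and a C-terminal biotin acceptor domain (BAD). The feature table annotates this tag as a BioEase-type sequence derived from Klebsiella oxaloacetate decarboxylase, which has a single biotinylation site. That arrangement would allow capture of the fusion on avidin-type resins and release of the protein by thrombin. Transcription ends at the PGK1 terminator.

The catalogue lists URA3 as the promoter, but in the feature table the URA3 promoter sits directly upstream of the URA3 marker. The only regulatory element annotated upstream of ATP13A2 is a Gal4-responsive UAS spanning the plasmid origin, which suggests galactose-inducible expression. The full promoter is not annotated. The construct is suited to producing and purifying the mutant transporter in yeast, presumably for biochemical comparison with the wild-type protein.
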