Addgene plasmid #171378: pYeDP60-hATP13A2-E343A
Purpose: A modified pYEDP60 plasmid containing a yeast codon-optimized version of human ATP13A2 variant 2 E343A mutant, followed by a thrombin cleavage site and a C-term BAD tag. DOI: 10.21769/BioProtoc.3888
Depositing lab: Peter Vangheluwe. Depositing organization: Katholieke Universiteit Leuven. Publication: ATP13A2 deficiency disrupts lysosomal polyamine export. van Veen S, Martin S, Van den Haute C, Benoy V, Lyons J, Vanhoutte R, Kahler JP, Decuypere JP, Gelders G, Lambie E, Zielich J, Swinnen JV, Annaert W, Agostinis P, Ghesquiere B, Verhelst S, Baekelandt V, Eggermont J, Vangheluwe P. Nature. 2020 Feb;578(7795):419-424. doi: 10.1038/s41586-020-1968-7. Epub 2020 Jan 29. PubMed 31996848.
Backbone
  Vector backbone: pYeDP60
  Backbone manufacturer: Joseph Lyons
  Backbone size w/o insert (bp): 9259
  Total vector size (bp): 13090
  Modifications to backbone: insert of hATP13A2, thrombin cleavage site, BAD tag
  Vector type: Yeast Expression
Growth in bacteria
  Bacterial resistance: Ampicillin, 100 μg/mL
  Growth temperature: 37°C
  Growth strain: DH5alpha
  Copy number: Unknown
Gene/Insert
  Gene/Insert name: human ATP13A2 variant 2 wild-type (alt names: hATP13A2; polyamine-transporting ATPase 13A2 isoform 2 [Homo sapiens])
  Species: H. sapiens (human)
  Insert size (bp): 3830
  Mutation: E343A
  GenBank ID: NM_001141973.3
  Promoter: URA3
  Tag / fusion protein: BAD tag (C terminal on insert)
  Entrez Gene: ATP13A2 (a.k.a. CLN12, HSA9947, KRPPD, PARK9, SPG78)
  Cloning method: Restriction Enzyme; 5′ cloning site EcoRI (unknown if destroyed); 3′ cloning site ClaI (unknown if destroyed)
  Sequencing primers: 5′ TAACTTGGCCCACGCTGAAA; 3′ CATGTTGGAATCTGTTCTTGATCAATGCCTG
Terms and licenses: Academic/Nonprofit Terms; Industry Terms: Not Available to Industry
How to cite: pYeDP60-hATP13A2-E343A was a gift from Peter Vangheluwe (Addgene plasmid # 171378 ; http://n2t.net/addgene:171378 ; RRID:Addgene_171378)
